Addgene plasmid #98608: pLgw EcoDam-V5-ELK1Y158A
Purpose: Mammalian DamID lentiviral vector for fusing ELK1Y158A with Dam-V5 using Gateway cloning
Depositing lab: Richard Harvey. Depositing organization: Victor Chang Cardiac Research Institute.
Backbone
  Vector backbone: pLgw EcoDam-V5-RFC1
  Backbone manufacturer: PMID 9733864
  Vector type: Mammalian Expression, Lentiviral ; DamID
Growth in bacteria
  Bacterial resistance: Ampicillin, 100 μg/mL
  Growth temperature: 37°C
  Growth strain: NEB Stable
  Copy number: High Copy
Gene/Insert
  Gene/Insert name: ELK1Y158A
  Species: M. musculus (mouse)
  Entrez Gene: Elk1 (a.k.a. Elk-1)
  Promoter: Heat Shock Minimal Promoter
  Tag / fusion protein: Dam (DNA adenine methyltransferase) and V5 (N terminal on backbone)
  Cloning method: Gateway Cloning
Terms and licenses: Academic/Nonprofit Terms; Industry Terms: Not Available to Industry
How to cite: pLgw EcoDam-V5-ELK1Y158A was a gift from Richard Harvey (Addgene plasmid # 98608 ; http://n2t.net/addgene:98608 ; RRID:Addgene_98608)
