[The description below was written by a language model from this plasmid's Addgene catalogue record and pLannotate feature annotations shown in this document.]
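Description:
pLgw EcoDam-V5-ELK1Y158A is a lentiviral transfer plasmid for mammalian DamID, built by Gateway recombination into the pLgw EcoDam-V5-RFC1 destination backbone. It is maintained in E. coli through a high-copy ColE1/pUC-type origin with ampicillin resistance (AmpR under its own bla promoter), and it also carries an f1 origin. Outside the viral region, an SV40/EM7 dual promoter drives a BleoR cassette with an SV40 polyadenylation signal, which could provide Zeocin-type selection in bacteria or mammalian cells. Because this cassette lies downstream of the 3' LTR, it would not be transferred with the packaged genome.

The viral genome is transcribed from a CMV enhancer/promoter fused to a truncated HIV-1 5' LTR. This is followed by the Ψ packaging signal, a gag fragment and the Rev response element, which together allow packaging and Rev-dependent export of the genomic RNA when helper functions are supplied in trans. It ends in a second truncated LTR and a bGH polyadenylation signal.

The payload is a Drosophila hsp70 minimal heat-shock promoter driving a single fusion protein. That protein consists of E. coli DNA adenine methyltransferase (Dam), a V5 epitope tag, and mouse Elk1 carrying the Y158A substitution, with the Elk1 coding sequence flanked by attB1 and attB2 sites left by the Gateway reaction. In DamID, the uninduced heat-shock promoter is generally used to give very low, leaky expression. The tethered Dam then methylates GATC sites mainly near the places where the fusion partner contacts chromatin, and those sites can be mapped. This construct therefore serves to profile genomic binding of the ELK1 Y158A mutant in transduced mammalian cells. The record does not state the functional consequence of the mutation.
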