Features (pLannotate 1.2.2; 31 found; start..end, strand, type, name):
     28..80      -  misc_feature   bom (fragment): basis of mobility region from pBR322
    235..614     +  enhancer       CMV enhancer: human cytomegalovirus immediate early enhancer
    615..814     +  promoter       CMV promoter: human cytomegalovirus (CMV) immediate early promoter
    832..1012    +  LTR            5' LTR (truncated): truncated 5' long terminal repeat (LTR) from HIV-1
   1059..1184    +  misc_feature   HIV-1 Ψ: packaging signal of human immunodeficiency virus type 1
   1168..1531    +  CDS            HIV-1 gag (fragment): gag protein from human immunodeficiency virus 1; gag
   1677..1910    +  misc_feature   RRE: The Rev response element (RRE) of HIV-1 allows for Rev-dependent mRNA export from the nucleus to the cytoplasm.
   2287..2388    +  CDS            Rev (fragment): human immunodeficiency virus 1 (HIV-1) Rev protein; rev; enhances nuclear export of unspliced and incompletely spliced viral mRNAs
   2601..2839    +  promoter       hsp70 promoter: Drosophila melanogaster hsp70Bb promoter
   2894..3727    +  CDS            dam: DMA_ECOLI - Experimental evidence at protein level: Swiss-Prot protein existence level 1. Methylates DNA within the sequence GATC and protects the DNA from cleavage by the restriction endonuclease MboI. Although it shares sequence specificity with a number of type II restriction endonucleases and methylases, it is thought to act in postreplication mismatch repair rather than as a part of a restriction modification system. May also play a role in DNA replication. From Escherichia coli (strain K12).
   3734..3775    +  CDS            V5 tag: epitope tag from simian virus 5
   3791..3815    +  protein_bind   attB1: mutant version of attB; recombination site for the Gateway® BP reaction BP Clonase™
   3830..5116    +  CDS            Elk1: ELK1_MOUSE - Experimental evidence at protein level: Swiss-Prot protein existence level 1. Transcription factor that binds to purine-rich DNA sequences. Forms a ternary complex with SRF and the ETS and SRF motifs of the serum response element (SRE) on the promoter region of immediate early genes such as FOS and IER2 (By similarity). Induces target gene transcription upon JNK-signaling pathway stimulation (By similarity). From Mus musculus (Mouse).
   5133..5157    -  protein_bind   attB2: mutant version of attB; recombination site for the Gateway® BP reaction BP Clonase™
   5160..5681    +  CDS            nef (fragment): NEF_HV1H2 - Experimental evidence at protein level: Swiss-Prot protein existence level 1. Extracellular Nef protein targets CD4(+) T-lymphocytes for apoptosis by interacting with CXCR4 surface receptors. From Human immunodeficiency virus type 1 group M subtype B (isolate HXB2) (HIV-1).
   5688..5868    +  LTR            5' LTR (truncated): truncated 5' long terminal repeat (LTR) from HIV-1
   5900..6124    +  polyA_signal   bGH poly(A) signal: bovine growth hormone polyadenylation signal
   6128..6149    +  promoter       SV40 promoter (fragment): SV40 enhancer and early promoter
   6170..6598    +  rep_origin     f1 ori (sequence partly withheld): f1 bacteriophage origin of replication; arrow indicates direction of (+) strand synthesis
   6612..6941    +  promoter       SV40 promoter: SV40 enhancer and early promoter
   6989..7036    +  promoter       EM7 promoter: synthetic bacterial promoter&nbsp
   7055..7429    +  CDS            BleoR: antibiotic-binding protein; Sh ble from Streptoalloteichus hindustanus; confers resistance to bleomycin, phleomycin, and Zeocin™
   7439..7564    +  CDS            ble (fragment): BLE_KLEPN - Experimental evidence at protein level: Swiss-Prot protein existence level 1. Binding protein with a strong affinity to the bleomycin family of antibiotics. Binds to CL990; an antimitotic-antibiotic compound. From Klebsiella pneumoniae.
   7559..7680    +  polyA_signal   SV40 poly(A) signal: SV40 polyadenylation signal
   7753..7769    -  protein_bind   lac operator: The lac repressor binds to the lac operator to inhibit transcription in E. coli. This inhibition can be relieved by adding lactose or isopropyl-β-D-thiogalactopyranoside (IPTG). lac repressor encoded by lacI
   7777..7807    -  promoter       lac promoter: promoter for the E. coli lac operon
   7822..7843    -  protein_bind   CAP binding site: CAP binding activates transcription in the presence of cAMP. E. coli catabolite activator protein
   7856..7948    -  CDS            lacI (fragment): lac repressor; lacI; The lac repressor binds to the lac operator to inhibit transcription in E. coli. This inhibition can be relieved by adding lactose or isopropyl-β-D-thiogalactopyranoside (IPTG).
   8131..8719    -  rep_origin     ori: high-copy-number ColE1/pMB1/pBR322/pUC origin of replication
   8890..9750    -  CDS            AmpR: β-lactamase; bla; confers resistance to ampicillin, carbenicillin, and related antibiotics
   9751..9855    -  promoter       AmpR promoter: bla
>Addgene plasmid #98608 | pLgw EcoDam-V5-ELK1Y158A | addgene full sequence | sequence record 189405 | Addgene NGS Result
GACGGATCGGGAGATCTCCCGATCCCCTATGGTGCACTCTCAGTACAATCTGCTCTGATGCCGCATAGTT
AAGCCAGTATCTGCTCCCTGCTTGTGTGTTGGAGGTCGCTGAGTAGTGCGCGAGCAAAATTTAAGCTACA
ACAAGGCAAGGCTTGACCGACAATTGCATGAAGAATCTGCTTAGGGTTAGGCGTTTTGCGCTGCTTCGCG
ATGTACGGGCCAGATATACGCGTTGACATTGATTATTGACTAGTTATTAATAGTAATCAATTACGGGGTC
ATTAGTTCATAGCCCATATATGGAGTTCCGCGTTACATAACTTACGGTAAATGGCCCGCCTGGCTGACCG
CCCAACGACCCCCGCCCATTGACGTCAATAATGACGTATGTTCCCATAGTAACGCCAATAGGGACTTTCC
ATTGACGTCAATGGGTGGAGTATTTACGGTAAACTGCCCACTTGGCAGTACATCAAGTGTATCATATGCC
AAGTACGCCCCCTATTGACGTCAATGACGGTAAATGGCCCGCCTGGCATTATGCCCAGTACATGACCTTA
TGGGACTTTCCTACTTGGCAGTACATCTACGTATTAGTCATCGCTATTACCATGGTGATGCGGTTTTGGC
AGTACATCAATGGGCGTGGATAGCGGTTTGACTCACGGGGATTTCCAAGTCTCCACCCCATTGACGTCAA
TGGGAGTTTGTTTTGGCACCAAAATCAACGGGACTTTCCAAAATGTCGTAACAACTCCGCCCCATTGACG
CAAATGGGCGGTAGGCGTGTACGGTGGGAGGTCTATATAAGCAGCGCGTTTTGCCTGTACTGGGTCTCTC
TGGTTAGACCAGATCTGAGCCTGGGAGCTCTCTGGCTAACTAGGGAACCCACTGCTTAAGCCTCAATAAA
GCTTGCCTTGAGTGCTTCAAGTAGTGTGTGCCCGTCTGTTGTGTGACTCTGGTAACTAGAGATCCCTCAG
ACCCTTTTAGTCAGTGTGGAAAATCTCTAGCAGTGGCGCCCGAACAGGGACTTGAAAGCGAAAGGGAAAC
CAGAGGAGCTCTCTCGACGCAGGACTCGGCTTGCTGAAGCGCGCACGGCAAGAGGCGAGGGGCGGCGACT
GGTGAGTACGCCAAAAATTTTGACTAGCGGAGGCTAGAAGGAGAGAGATGGGTGCGAGAGCGTCAGTATT
AAGCGGGGGAGAATTAGATCGCGATGGGAAAAAATTCGGTTAAGGCCAGGGGGAAAGAAAAAATATAAAT
TAAAACATATAGTATGGGCAAGCAGGGAGCTAGAACGATTCGCAGTTAATCCTGGCCTGTTAGAAACATC
AGAAGGCTGTAGACAAATACTGGGACAGCTACAACCATCCCTTCAGACAGGATCAGAAGAACTTAGATCA
TTATATAATACAGTAGCAACCCTCTATTGTGTGCATCAAAGGATAGAGATAAAAGACACCAAGGAAGCTT
TAGACAAGATAGAGGAAGAGCAAAACAAAAGTAAGACCACCGCACAGCAAGCGGCCGCTGATCTTCAGAC
CTGGAGGAGGAGATATGAGGGACAATTGGAGAAGTGAATTATATAAATATAAAGTAGTAAAAATTGAACC
ATTAGGAGTAGCACCCACCAAGGCAAAGAGAAGAGTGGTGCAGAGAGAAAAAAGAGCAGTGGGAATAGGA
GCTTTGTTCCTTGGGTTCTTGGGAGCAGCAGGAAGCACTATGGGCGCAGCGTCAATGACGCTGACGGTAC
AGGCCAGACAATTATTGTCTGGTATAGTGCAGCAGCAGAACAATTTGCTGAGGGCTATTGAGGCGCAACA
GCATCTGTTGCAACTCACAGTCTGGGGCATCAAGCAGCTCCAGGCAAGAATCCTGGCTGTGGAAAGATAC
CTAAAGGATCAACAGCTCCTGGGGATTTGGGGTTGCTCTGGAAAACTCATTTGCACCACTGCTGTGCCTT
GGAATGCTAGTTGGAGTAATAAATCTCTGGAACAGATTTGGAATCACACGACCTGGATGGAGTGGGACAG
AGAAATTAACAATTACACAAGCTTAATACACTCCTTAATTGAAGAATCGCAAAACCAGCAAGAAAAGAAT
GAACAAGAATTATTGGAATTAGATAAATGGGCAAGTTTGTGGAATTGGTTTAACATAACAAATTGGCTGT
GGTATATAAAATTATTCATAATGATAGTAGGAGGCTTGGTAGGTTTAAGAATAGTTTTTGCTGTACTTTC
TATAGTGAATAGAGTTAGGCAGGGATATTCACCATTATCGTTTCAGACCCACCTCCCAACCCCGAGGGGA
CCCGACAGGCCCGAAGGAATAGAAGAAGAAGGTGGAGAGAGAGACAGAGACAGATCCATTCGATTAGTGA
ACGGATCCCCCGGGCTGCAGGAATTCAGATCTCGGCCGCATATTAAGTGCATTGTTCTCGATACCGCTAA
GTGCATTGTTCTCGTTAGCTCGATGGACAAGTGCATTGTTCTCTTGCTGAAAGCTCGATGGACAAGTGCA
TTGTTCTCTTGCTGAAAGCTCGATGGACAAGTGCATTGTTCTCTTGCTGAAAGCTCAGTACCCGGGAGTA
CCCTCGACCGCCGGAGTATAAATAGAGGCGCTTCGTCTACGGAGCGACAATTCAATTCAAACAAGCAAAG
TGAACACGTCGCTAAGCGAAAGCTAAGCAAATAAACAAGCGCAGCTGAACAAGCTAAACAATCTGCAGTA
AAGTGCAAGTTAAAGTGAATCAATTAAAAGTAACCAGCAACCAAGTAAATCAACTGCAACTACTGAAATC
TGCCAAGAAGTAATTATTGAATACAAGAAGAGAACTCTGAATACTTTCAACAAGTTACCGAGAAAGAAGA
ACTCACACACAGCTAGCGCCACCATGAAGAAAAATCGCGCTTTTTTGAAGTGGGCAGGGGGCAAGTATCC
CCTGCTTGATGATATTAAACGGCATTTGCCCAAGGGCGAATGTCTGGTTGAGCCTTTTGTAGGTGCCGGG
TCGGTGTTTCTCAACACCGACTTTTCTCGTTATATCCTTGCCGATATCAATAGCGACCTGATCAGTCTCT
ATAACATTGTGAAGATGCGTACTGATGAGTACGTACAGGCCGCACGCGAGCTGTTTGTTCCCGAAACAAA
TTGCGCCGAGGTTTACTATCAGTTCCGCGAAGAGTTCAACAAAAGCCAGGATCCGTTCCGTCGGGCGGTA
CTGTTTTTATATTTGAACCGCTACGGTTACAACGGCCTGTGTCGTTACAATCTGCGCGGTGAGTTTAACG
TGCCGTTCGGCCGCTACAAAAAACCCTATTTCCCGGAAGCAGAGTTGTATCACTTCGCTGAAAAAGCGCA
GAATGCCTTTTTCTATTGTGAGTCTTACGCCGATAGCATGGCGCGCGCAGATGATGCATCCGTCGTCTAT
TGCGATCCGCCTTATGCACCGCTGTCTGCGACCGCCAACTTTACGGCGTATCACACAAACAGTTTTACGC
TTGAACAACAAGCGCATCTGGCGGAGATCGCCGAAGGTCTGGTTGAGCGCCATATTCCAGTGCTGATCTC
CAATCACGATACGATGTTAACGCGTGAGTGGTATCAGCGCGCAAAATTGCATGTCGTCAAAGTTCGACGC
AGTATAAGCAGCAACGGCGGCACACGTAAAAAGGTGGACGAACTGCTGGCTTTGTACAAACCAGGAGTCG
TTTCACCCGCGAAAAAAACCGGTGGTAAGCCTATCCCTAACCCTCTCCTCGGTCTCGATTCTACGATCGA
TTTCGATCAAACAAGTTTGTACAAAAAAGCAGGCTCCGAATTCGCCCTTATGGACCCATCTGTGACGCTG
TGGCAGTTTCTGCTGCAGCTTCTGAGAGAACAAGGTAATGGCCACATCATCTCCTGGACCTCACGGGATG
GTGGTGAGTTCAAGTTGGTGGATGCAGAGGAGGTGGCCCGGCTATGGGGACTGCGCAAGAACAAGACCAA
CATGAATTACGACAAGCTTAGCCGGGCCTTGCGGTACTACTATGATAAGAATATCATCCGCAAGGTGAGC
GGCCAGAAGTTTGTCTACAAGTTTGTGTCCTACCCAGAGGTTGCAGGGTGCTCCACTGAAGACTGCCCAC
CCCAGCCTGAGGTGTCTGTAACCTCGGCCATAGCCATGGCCCCTGCTACTGTCCATGCAGGCCCAGGGGA
CACTGCCACTGGAAAGCCAGGAACACCAAAGGGTGCAGGAATGACAGGCCAAGGTGGCTTAGCACGAAGC
AGCCGGAATGAATACATGCGCTCGGGCCTCGCGTCTACCTTCACAATACAATCCCTGCAGCCACAGCCAC
AGCCACCCATTCCTCCTCGGCCTGCCTCAGTGCTTCCCAACACTACCCCTGCAGGAGTACCAGCACCCGC
CTCAGGGAGCAGGAGCACCAGTCCAAACCCCTTAGAAGCCTGTTTGGAAGCAGAAGAGGCTGGTCTGCCC
CTGCAGGTTATCCTAACCCCACCAGAGGCCCCAAACCAGAAATCCGAAGAGTTGAGTCTGGACCCAAGTT
TTGGCCATCCACAGCCCCCAGAAGTCAAAGTGGAGGGGCCTAAGGAAGAATTGGAAGCTGCAAGGGCTGG
AGGCTTCAGTTCAGAAGCTGTCAAAGCTGAACCAGAAGTCTCAGCCTCAGAAGGCCTGCTGGCTCGGCTC
CCAGCCATCCTAACAGAGAACACAGCCCAGGTGTGTGGCCTCTCCACTTCCACCACTGAGATCACCCAAC
CGCAGAAGGGCCGAAAGCCTCGGGACCTGGAACTTCCACTTAGCCCAAGCCTGCTGGGTGGCCAGGGACC
TGAACGGACTCCAGGATCAGGAACAAGCTCTGGTCTTCAGGCACCGGGGCCAGCGCTAACGCCATCCCTG
CTCCCCACACATACCTTGACCCCGGTGCTGCTGACACCCAGCTCGCTGCCCCCTAGCATCCATTTCTGGA
GCACTCTGAGTCCAATTGCACCCCGTAGTCCAGCCAAGCTCTCCTTCCAGTTTCCGTCCAGTGGCAGCGC
ACAGGTGCACATCCCTTCCATCAGTGTGGATGGCCTCTCGACCCCCGTGGTGCTCTCCCCAGGGCCCCAG
AAGCCATGAAAGGGCGAATTCGACCCAGCTTTCTTGTACAAAGTGGTTCGATCGAACCGCGGTCTAGACT
CGAGACCTAGAAAAACATGGAGCAATCACAAGTAGCAATACAGCAGCTACCAATGCTGATTGTGCCTGGC
TAGAAGCACAAGAGGAGGAGGAGGTGGGTTTTCCAGTCACACCTCAGGTACCTTTAAGACCAATGACTTA
CAAGGCAGCTGTAGATCTTAGCCACTTTTTAAAAGAAAAGGGGGGACTGGAAGGGCTAATTCACTCCCAA
CGAAGACAAGATATCCTTGATCTGTGGATCTACCACACACAAGGCTACTTCCCTGATTGGCAGAACTACA
CACCAGGGCCAGGGATCAGATATCCACTGACCTTTGGATGGTGCTACAAGCTAGTACCAGTTGAGCAAGA
GAAGGTAGAAGAAGCCAATGAAGGAGAGAACACCCGCTTGTTACACCCTGTGAGCCTGCATGGGATGGAT
GACCCGGAGAGAGAAGTATTAGAGTGGAGGTTTGACAGCCGCCTAGCATTTCATCACATGGCCCGAGAGC
TGCATCCGGACTGTACTGGGTCTCTCTGGTTAGACCAGATCTGAGCCTGGGAGCTCTCTGGCTAACTAGG
GAACCCACTGCTTAAGCCTCAATAAAGCTTGCCTTGAGTGCTTCAAGTAGTGTGTGCCCGTCTGTTGTGT
GACTCTGGTAACTAGAGATCCCTCAGACCCTTTTAGTCAGTGTGGAAAATCTCTAGCAGGGCCCGTTTAA
ACCCGCTGATCAGCCTCGACTGTGCCTTCTAGTTGCCAGCCATCTGTTGTTTGCCCCTCCCCCGTGCCTT
CCTTGACCCTGGAAGGTGCCACTCCCACTGTCCTTTCCTAATAAAATGAGGAAATTGCATCGCATTGTCT
GAGTAGGTGTCATTCTATTCTGGGGGGTGGGGTGGGGCAGGACAGCAAGGGGGAGGATTGGGAAGACAAT
AGCAGGCATGCTGGGGATGCGGTGGGCTCTATGGCTTCTGAGGCGGAAAGAACCAGCTGGGGCTCTAGGG
GGTATCCCC
[124 nt withheld, positions 6170-6293]
C
[91 nt withheld, positions 6295-6385]
A
[49 nt withheld, positions 6387-6435]
CCTTTGACGTTGGAGTCCACGTTCTTT
[37 nt withheld, positions 6463-6499]
ACCCTATCTCGGTCTATTCTTTTGATTTATAAGGGATTTTGCCGATTTCGGCCTATTGGTTAAAAAATGA
GCTGATTTAACAAAAATTTAACGCGAATTAATTCTGTGGAATGTGTGTCAGTTAGGGTGTGGAAAGTCCC
CAGGCTCCCCAGCAGGCAGAAGTATGCAAAGCATGCATCTCAATTAGTCAGCAACCAGGTGTGGAAAGTC
CCCAGGCTCCCCAGCAGGCAGAAGTATGCAAAGCATGCATCTCAATTAGTCAGCAACCATAGTCCCGCCC
CTAACTCCGCCCATCCCGCCCCTAACTCCGCCCAGTTCCGCCCATTCTCCGCCCCATGGCTGACTAATTT
TTTTTATTTATGCAGAGGCCGAGGCCGCCTCTGCCTCTGAGCTATTCCAGAAGTAGTGAGGAGGCTTTTT
TGGAGGCCTAGGCTTTTGCAAAAAGCTCCCGGGAGCTTGTATATCCATTTTCGGATCTGATCAGCACGTG
TTGACAATTAATCATCGGCATAGTATATCGGCATAGTATAATACGACAAGGTGAGGAACTAAACCATGGC
CAAGTTGACCAGTGCCGTTCCGGTGCTCACCGCGCGCGACGTCGCCGGAGCGGTCGAGTTCTGGACCGAC
CGGCTCGGGTTCTCCCGGGACTTCGTGGAGGACGACTTCGCCGGTGTGGTCCGGGACGACGTGACCCTGT
TCATCAGCGCGGTCCAGGACCAGGTGGTGCCGGACAACACCCTGGCCTGGGTGTGGGTGCGCGGCCTGGA
CGAGCTGTACGCCGAGTGGTCGGAGGTCGTGTCCACGAACTTCCGGGACGCCTCCGGGCCGGCCATGACC
GAGATCGGCGAGCAGCCGTGGGGGCGGGAGTTCGCCCTGCGCGACCCGGCCGGCAACTGCGTGCACTTCG
TGGCCGAGGAGCAGGACTGACACGTGCTACGAGATTTCGATTCCACCGCCGCCTTCTATGAAAGGTTGGG
CTTCGGAATCGTTTTCCGGGACGCCGGCTGGATGATCCTCCAGCGCGGGGATCTCATGCTGGAGTTCTTC
GCCCACCCCAACTTGTTTATTGCAGCTTATAATGGTTACAAATAAAGCAATAGCATCACAAATTTCACAA
ATAAAGCATTTTTTTCACTGCATTCTAGTTGTGGTTTGTCCAAACTCATCAATGTATCTTATCATGTCTG
TATACCGTCGACCTCTAGCTAGAGCTTGGCGTAATCATGGTCATAGCTGTTTCCTGTGTGAAATTGTTAT
CCGCTCACAATTCCACACAACATACGAGCCGGAAGCATAAAGTGTAAAGCCTGGGGTGCCTAATGAGTGA
GCTAACTCACATTAATTGCGTTGCGCTCACTGCCCGCTTTCCAGTCGGGAAACCTGTCGTGCCAGCTGCA
TTAATGAATCGGCCAACGCGCGGGGAGAGGCGGTTTGCGTATTGGGCGCTCTTCCGCTTCCTCGCTCACT
GACTCGCTGCGCTCGGTCGTTCGGCTGCGGCGAGCGGTATCAGCTCACTCAAAGGCGGTAATACGGTTAT
CCACAGAATCAGGGGATAACGCAGGAAAGAACATGTGAGCAAAAGGCCAGCAAAAGGCCAGGAACCGTAA
AAAGGCCGCGTTGCTGGCGTTTTTCCATAGGCTCCGCCCCCCTGACGAGCATCACAAAAATCGACGCTCA
AGTCAGAGGTGGCGAAACCCGACAGGACTATAAAGATACCAGGCGTTTCCCCCTGGAAGCTCCCTCGTGC
GCTCTCCTGTTCCGACCCTGCCGCTTACCGGATACCTGTCCGCCTTTCTCCCTTCGGGAAGCGTGGCGCT
TTCTCATAGCTCACGCTGTAGGTATCTCAGTTCGGTGTAGGTCGTTCGCTCCAAGCTGGGCTGTGTGCAC
GAACCCCCCGTTCAGCCCGACCGCTGCGCCTTATCCGGTAACTATCGTCTTGAGTCCAACCCGGTAAGAC
ACGACTTATCGCCACTGGCAGCAGCCACTGGTAACAGGATTAGCAGAGCGAGGTATGTAGGCGGTGCTAC
AGAGTTCTTGAAGTGGTGGCCTAACTACGGCTACACTAGAAGAACAGTATTTGGTATCTGCGCTCTGCTG
AAGCCAGTTACCTTCGGAAAAAGAGTTGGTAGCTCTTGATCCGGCAAACAAACCACCGCTGGTAGCGGTG
GTTTTTTTGTTTGCAAGCAGCAGATTACGCGCAGAAAAAAAGGATCTCAAGAAGATCCTTTGATCTTTTC
TACGGGGTCTGACGCTCAGTGGAACGAAAACTCACGTTAAGGGATTTTGGTCATGAGATTATCAAAAAGG
ATCTTCACCTAGATCCTTTTAAATTAAAAATGAAGTTTTAAATCAATCTAAAGTATATATGAGTAAACTT
GGTCTGACAGTTACCAATGCTTAATCAGTGAGGCACCTATCTCAGCGATCTGTCTATTTCGTTCATCCAT
AGTTGCCTGACTCCCCGTCGTGTAGATAACTACGATACGGGAGGGCTTACCATCTGGCCCCAGTGCTGCA
ATGATACCGCGAGACCCACGCTCACCGGCTCCAGATTTATCAGCAATAAACCAGCCAGCCGGAAGGGCCG
AGCGCAGAAGTGGTCCTGCAACTTTATCCGCCTCCATCCAGTCTATTAATTGTTGCCGGGAAGCTAGAGT
AAGTAGTTCGCCAGTTAATAGTTTGCGCAACGTTGTTGCCATTGCTACAGGCATCGTGGTGTCACGCTCG
TCGTTTGGTATGGCTTCATTCAGCTCCGGTTCCCAACGATCAAGGCGAGTTACATGATCCCCCATGTTGT
GCAAAAAAGCGGTTAGCTCCTTCGGTCCTCCGATCGTTGTCAGAAGTAAGTTGGCCGCAGTGTTATCACT
CATGGTTATGGCAGCACTGCATAATTCTCTTACTGTCATGCCATCCGTAAGATGCTTTTCTGTGACTGGT
GAGTACTCAACCAAGTCATTCTGAGAATAGTGTATGCGGCGACCGAGTTGCTCTTGCCCGGCGTCAATAC
GGGATAATACCGCGCCACATAGCAGAACTTTAAAAGTGCTCATCATTGGAAAACGTTCTTCGGGGCGAAA
ACTCTCAAGGATCTTACCGCTGTTGAGATCCAGTTCGATGTAACCCACTCGTGCACCCAACTGATCTTCA
GCATCTTTTACTTTCACCAGCGTTTCTGGGTGAGCAAAAACAGGAAGGCAAAATGCCGCAAAAAAGGGAA
TAAGGGCGACACGGAAATGTTGAATACTCATACTCTTCCTTTTTCAATATTATTGAAGCATTTATCAGGG
TTATTGTCTCATGAGCGGATACATATTTGAATGTATTTAGAAAAATAAACAAATAGGGGTTCCGCGCACA
TTTCCCCGAAAAGTGCCACCTGACGTC
